Addgene plasmid #182011: pcDNA5/FRT/TO_Lifeact_STf
Purpose: CMV overexpression of SNAP-tag fast in mammalian cell lines associated to actin
Depositing lab: Kai Johnsson. Publication: Live-Cell Fluorescence Lifetime Multiplexing Using Synthetic Fluorescent Probes. Frei MS, Koch B, Hiblot J, Johnsson K. ACS Chem Biol. 2022 Jun 17;17(6):1321-1327. doi: 10.1021/acschembio.2c00041. Epub 2022 May 18. PubMed 35584304.
Backbone
  Vector backbone: pcDNA5/FRT/TO
  Backbone size w/o insert (bp): 5100
  Vector type: Mammalian Expression
  Selectable markers: Hygromycin
Growth in bacteria
  Bacterial resistance: Ampicillin, 100 μg/mL
  Growth temperature: 37°C
  Growth strain: DH5alpha
  Copy number: High Copy
Gene/Insert
  Gene/Insert name: Lifeact_STf
  Species: Synthetic
  Insert size (bp): 620
  Mutation: Fast mutation on SNAP-tag E30R
  Promoter: CMV
  Cloning method: Gibson Cloning
Terms and licenses: Academic/Nonprofit Terms; Industry Terms: Not Available to Industry
How to cite: pcDNA5/FRT/TO_Lifeact_STf was a gift from Kai Johnsson (Addgene plasmid # 182011 ; http://n2t.net/addgene:182011 ; RRID:Addgene_182011)
