[The description below was written by a language model from this plasmid's Addgene catalogue record and pLannotate feature annotations shown in this document.]
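Description:
pcDNA5/FRT/TO_Lifeact_STf is a mammalian expression plasmid of about 5.7 kb built on the pcDNA5/FRT/TO backbone. It is propagated in E. coli through a high-copy ColE1/pUC-type origin and selected with ampicillin via the β-lactamase gene and its own promoter. The annotation also picks up short remnants of an f1 origin, a lac promoter/operator region and a bom site, which are backbone leftovers rather than functional parts of the payload.

The expression cassette consists of the human CMV immediate-early enhancer and promoter followed by two short tet operator matches. This fits the "TO" design of the backbone, in which CMV-driven transcription is repressed in cells that express the Tet repressor and is induced by tetracycline or doxycycline. In cells lacking the repressor, expression is constitutive.

The roughly 620 bp synthetic insert, assembled by Gibson cloning, encodes Lifeact fused upstream of SNAP-tag fast (STf). Lifeact is the short F-actin-binding peptide derived from yeast Abp140. STf is an engineered derivative of human O6-alkylguanine-DNA alkyltransferase (MGMT), recorded here as carrying the E30R "fast" mutation. A bGH polyadenylation signal terminates the transcript.

Downstream lies an FRT site placed directly before a hygromycin resistance coding sequence with an SV40 poly(A). No full promoter is annotated upstream of this gene. This arrangement allows Flp-mediated integration into a host line carrying a genomic FRT site, where hygromycin resistance is gained on correct insertion.

The construct targets a self-labelling protein tag to actin filaments so they can be covalently stained with synthetic fluorescent SNAP substrates in living cells. The associated work used this for fluorescence lifetime multiplexing.
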