Features (pLannotate 1.2.2; 22 found; start..end, strand, type, name):
     28..80      -  misc_feature   bom (fragment): basis of mobility region from pBR322
    235..614     +  enhancer       CMV enhancer: human cytomegalovirus immediate early enhancer
    615..818     +  promoter       CMV promoter: human cytomegalovirus (CMV) immediate early promoter
    820..839     +  promoter       PLtetO-1 promoter (fragment): modified phage lambda PL promoter with tet operator sites (Lutz and Bujard, 1997)
    841..860     +  promoter       PLtetO-1 promoter (fragment): modified phage lambda PL promoter with tet operator sites (Lutz and Bujard, 1997)
    868..901     +  promoter       TRE3GV promoter (fragment): 3rd-generation Tet-responsive promoter that can be activated by binding of Tet-On® 3G, optimized for retroviral and lentiviral vectors
   1043..1117    +  CDS            ABP140 (fragment): AB140_YEAST - Also known as TRM140. Experimental evidence at protein level: Swiss-Prot protein existence level 1. S-adenosyl-L-methionine-dependent methyltransferase that mediates N(3)-methylcytidine modification of residue 32 of the tRNA anticodon loop of tRNA(Thr) and tRNA(Ser). Binds F-actin and shows weak F-actin cross-linking activity. From Saccharomyces cerevisiae (strain ATCC 204508 / S288c) (Baker's yeast).
   1115..1657    +  CDS            MGMT (fragment): MGMT_HUMAN - Experimental evidence at protein level: Swiss-Prot protein existence level 1. Involved in the cellular defense against the biological effects of O6-methylguanine (O6-MeG) and O4-methylthymine (O4-MeT) in DNA. Repairs the methylated nucleobase in DNA by stoichiometrically transferring the methyl group to a cysteine residue in the enzyme. This is a suicide reaction: the enzyme is irreversibly inactivated. From Homo sapiens (Human).
   1707..1931    +  polyA_signal   bGH poly(A) signal: bovine growth hormone polyadenylation signal
   1935..1956    +  promoter       SV40 promoter (fragment): SV40 enhancer and early promoter
   1977..2210    +  rep_origin     f1 ori (fragment) (sequence partly withheld): f1 bacteriophage origin of replication; arrow indicates direction of (+) strand synthesis
   2215..2262    +  protein_bind   FRT: FLP-mediated recombination occurs in the 8-bp core sequence TCTAGAAA (Turan and Bode, 2011). FLP recombinase from the Saccharomyces cerevisiae 2μ plasmid
   2270..3292    +  CDS            HygR: aminoglycoside phosphotransferase from E. coli; aph(4)-Ia; confers resistance to hygromycin
   3302..3427    +  CDS            ble (fragment): BLE_KLEPN - Experimental evidence at protein level: Swiss-Prot protein existence level 1. Binding protein with a strong affinity to the bleomycin family of antibiotics. Binds to CL990; an antimitotic-antibiotic compound. From Klebsiella pneumoniae.
   3422..3543    +  polyA_signal   SV40 poly(A) signal: SV40 polyadenylation signal
   3616..3632    -  protein_bind   lac operator: The lac repressor binds to the lac operator to inhibit transcription in E. coli. This inhibition can be relieved by adding lactose or isopropyl-β-D-thiogalactopyranoside (IPTG). lac repressor encoded by lacI
   3640..3670    -  promoter       lac promoter: promoter for the E. coli lac operon
   3685..3706    -  protein_bind   CAP binding site: CAP binding activates transcription in the presence of cAMP. E. coli catabolite activator protein
   3719..3811    -  CDS            lacI (fragment): lac repressor; lacI; The lac repressor binds to the lac operator to inhibit transcription in E. coli. This inhibition can be relieved by adding lactose or isopropyl-β-D-thiogalactopyranoside (IPTG).
   3994..4582    -  rep_origin     ori: high-copy-number ColE1/pMB1/pBR322/pUC origin of replication
   4753..5613    -  CDS            AmpR: β-lactamase; bla; confers resistance to ampicillin, carbenicillin, and related antibiotics
   5614..5718    -  promoter       AmpR promoter: bla
>Addgene plasmid #182011 | pcDNA5/FRT/TO_Lifeact_STf | addgene full sequence | sequence record 356031 | Addgene NGS Result
GACGGATCGGGAGATCTCCCGATCCCCTATGGTGCACTCTCAGTACAATCTGCTCTGATGCCGCATAGTT
AAGCCAGTATCTGCTCCCTGCTTGTGTGTTGGAGGTCGCTGAGTAGTGCGCGAGCAAAATTTAAGCTACA
ACAAGGCAAGGCTTGACCGACAATTGCATGAAGAATCTGCTTAGGGTTAGGCGTTTTGCGCTGCTTCGCG
ATGTACGGGCCAGATATACGCGTTGACATTGATTATTGACTAGTTATTAATAGTAATCAATTACGGGGTC
ATTAGTTCATAGCCCATATATGGAGTTCCGCGTTACATAACTTACGGTAAATGGCCCGCCTGGCTGACCG
CCCAACGACCCCCGCCCATTGACGTCAATAATGACGTATGTTCCCATAGTAACGCCAATAGGGACTTTCC
ATTGACGTCAATGGGTGGAGTATTTACGGTAAACTGCCCACTTGGCAGTACATCAAGTGTATCATATGCC
AAGTACGCCCCCTATTGACGTCAATGACGGTAAATGGCCCGCCTGGCATTATGCCCAGTACATGACCTTA
TGGGACTTTCCTACTTGGCAGTACATCTACGTATTAGTCATCGCTATTACCATGGTGATGCGGTTTTGGC
AGTACATCAATGGGCGTGGATAGCGGTTTGACTCACGGGGATTTCCAAGTCTCCACCCCATTGACGTCAA
TGGGAGTTTGTTTTGGCACCAAAATCAACGGGACTTTCCAAAATGTCGTAACAACTCCGCCCCATTGACG
CAAATGGGCGGTAGGCGTGTACGGTGGGAGGTCTATATAAGCAGAGCTCTCCCTATCAGTGATAGAGATC
TCCCTATCAGTGATAGAGATCGTCGACGAGCTCGTTTAGTGAACCGTCAGATCGCCTGGAGACGCCATCC
ACGCTGTTTTGACCTCCATAGAAGACACCGGGACCGATCCAGCCTCCGGACTCTAGCGTTTAAACTTAAG
CTTGGTACCGAGCTCGGATCCACTAGTCCAGTGTGGTGGAATTCTGCAGATATCCAGCAACCATGGGCGT
GGCCGACCTGATCAAGAAGTTCGAGAGCATCAGCAAGGAGGAGGGGGATCCACCGGTCGCCACCGATAAA
GACTGCGAAATGAAACGCACTACCCTGGACAGCCCGCTGGGTAAACTGGAACTGAGCGGTTGCGAGCAGG
GCCTGCACCGCATCATTTTCCTGGGCAAAGGTACGAGCGCTGCGGATGCGGTCGAAGTACCGGCTCCGGC
TGCGGTTCTGGGTGGCCCGGAGCCGCTGATGCAGGCTACCGCATGGCTGAACGCATATTTTCACCAGCCA
GAGGCGATTGAAGAGTTCCCTGTACCGGCCCTGCATCACCCGGTATTTCAGCAGGAATCCTTTACCCGTC
AGGTACTGTGGAAACTGCTGAAAGTAGTGAAATTCGGCGAGGTGATCTCCTATTCCCATCTGGCGGCGCT
GGCTGGCAACCCAGCGGCAACTGCGGCGGTGAAAACCGCTCTGTCTGGTAATCCGGTGCCAATTCTGATC
CCGTGCCACCGTGTGGTTCAGGGCGACCTGGACGTAGGTGGCTACGAAGGCGGCCTGGCTGTGAAAGAAT
GGCTGCTGGCGCACGAAGGTCACCGTCTGGGTAAACCAGGCCTGGGCTAACCGCTCGAGTCTAGAGGGCC
CGTTTAAACCCGCTGATCAGCCTCGACTGTGCCTTCTAGTTGCCAGCCATCTGTTGTTTGCCCCTCCCCC
GTGCCTTCCTTGACCCTGGAAGGTGCCACTCCCACTGTCCTTTCCTAATAAAATGAGGAAATTGCATCGC
ATTGTCTGAGTAGGTGTCATTCTATTCTGGGGGGTGGGGTGGGGCAGGACAGCAAGGGGGAGGATTGGGA
AGACAATAGCAGGCATGCTGGGGATGCGGTGGGCTCTATGGCTTCTGAGGCGGAAAGAACCAGCTGGGGC
TCTAGGGGGTATCCCC
[124 nt withheld, positions 1977-2100]
C
[91 nt withheld, positions 2102-2192]
AGGGTGATGGTTCACGTACCTAGAAGTTCCTATTCCGAAGTTCCTATTCTCTAGAAAGTATAGGAACTTC
CTTGGCCAAAAAGCCTGAACTCACCGCGACGTCTGTCGAGAAGTTTCTGATCGAAAAGTTCGACAGCGTC
TCCGACCTGATGCAGCTCTCGGAGGGCGAAGAATCTCGTGCTTTCAGCTTCGATGTAGGAGGGCGTGGAT
ATGTCCTGCGGGTAAATAGCTGCGCCGATGGTTTCTACAAAGATCGTTATGTTTATCGGCACTTTGCATC
GGCCGCGCTCCCGATTCCGGAAGTGCTTGACATTGGGGAATTCAGCGAGAGCCTGACCTATTGCATCTCC
CGCCGTGCACAGGGTGTCACGTTGCAAGACCTGCCTGAAACCGAACTGCCCGCTGTTCTGCAGCCGGTCG
CGGAGGCCATGGATGCGATCGCTGCGGCCGATCTTAGCCAGACGAGCGGGTTCGGCCCATTCGGACCGCA
AGGAATCGGTCAATACACTACATGGCGTGATTTCATATGCGCGATTGCTGATCCCCATGTGTATCACTGG
CAAACTGTGATGGACGACACCGTCAGTGCGTCCGTCGCGCAGGCTCTCGATGAGCTGATGCTTTGGGCCG
AGGACTGCCCCGAAGTCCGGCACCTCGTGCACGCGGATTTCGGCTCCAACAATGTCCTGACGGACAATGG
CCGCATAACAGCGGTCATTGACTGGAGCGAGGCGATGTTCGGGGATTCCCAATACGAGGTCGCCAACATC
TTCTTCTGGAGGCCGTGGTTGGCTTGTATGGAGCAGCAGACGCGCTACTTCGAGCGGAGGCATCCGGAGC
TTGCAGGATCGCCGCGGCTCCGGGCGTATATGCTCCGCATTGGTCTTGACCAACTCTATCAGAGCTTGGT
TGACGGCAATTTCGATGATGCAGCTTGGGCGCAGGGTCGATGCGACGCAATCGTCCGATCCGGAGCCGGG
ACTGTCGGGCGTACACAAATCGCCCGCAGAAGCGCGGCCGTCTGGACCGATGGCTGTGTAGAAGTACTCG
CCGATAGTGGAAACCGACGCCCCAGCACTCGTCCGAGGGCAAAGGAATAGCACGTACTACGAGATTTCGA
TTCCACCGCCGCCTTCTATGAAAGGTTGGGCTTCGGAATCGTTTTCCGGGACGCCGGCTGGATGATCCTC
CAGCGCGGGGATCTCATGCTGGAGTTCTTCGCCCACCCCAACTTGTTTATTGCAGCTTATAATGGTTACA
AATAAAGCAATAGCATCACAAATTTCACAAATAAAGCATTTTTTTCACTGCATTCTAGTTGTGGTTTGTC
CAAACTCATCAATGTATCTTATCATGTCTGTATACCGTCGACCTCTAGCTAGAGCTTGGCGTAATCATGG
TCATAGCTGTTTCCTGTGTGAAATTGTTATCCGCTCACAATTCCACACAACATACGAGCCGGAAGCATAA
AGTGTAAAGCCTGGGGTGCCTAATGAGTGAGCTAACTCACATTAATTGCGTTGCGCTCACTGCCCGCTTT
CCAGTCGGGAAACCTGTCGTGCCAGCTGCATTAATGAATCGGCCAACGCGCGGGGAGAGGCGGTTTGCGT
ATTGGGCGCTCTTCCGCTTCCTCGCTCACTGACTCGCTGCGCTCGGTCGTTCGGCTGCGGCGAGCGGTAT
CAGCTCACTCAAAGGCGGTAATACGGTTATCCACAGAATCAGGGGATAACGCAGGAAAGAACATGTGAGC
AAAAGGCCAGCAAAAGGCCAGGAACCGTAAAAAGGCCGCGTTGCTGGCGTTTTTCCATAGGCTCCGCCCC
CCTGACGAGCATCACAAAAATCGACGCTCAAGTCAGAGGTGGCGAAACCCGACAGGACTATAAAGATACC
AGGCGTTTCCCCCTGGAAGCTCCCTCGTGCGCTCTCCTGTTCCGACCCTGCCGCTTACCGGATACCTGTC
CGCCTTTCTCCCTTCGGGAAGCGTGGCGCTTTCTCATAGCTCACGCTGTAGGTATCTCAGTTCGGTGTAG
GTCGTTCGCTCCAAGCTGGGCTGTGTGCACGAACCCCCCGTTCAGCCCGACCGCTGCGCCTTATCCGGTA
ACTATCGTCTTGAGTCCAACCCGGTAAGACACGACTTATCGCCACTGGCAGCAGCCACTGGTAACAGGAT
TAGCAGAGCGAGGTATGTAGGCGGTGCTACAGAGTTCTTGAAGTGGTGGCCTAACTACGGCTACACTAGA
AGAACAGTATTTGGTATCTGCGCTCTGCTGAAGCCAGTTACCTTCGGAAAAAGAGTTGGTAGCTCTTGAT
CCGGCAAACAAACCACCGCTGGTAGCGGTGGTTTTTTTGTTTGCAAGCAGCAGATTACGCGCAGAAAAAA
AGGATCTCAAGAAGATCCTTTGATCTTTTCTACGGGGTCTGACGCTCAGTGGAACGAAAACTCACGTTAA
GGGATTTTGGTCATGAGATTATCAAAAAGGATCTTCACCTAGATCCTTTTAAATTAAAAATGAAGTTTTA
AATCAATCTAAAGTATATATGAGTAAACTTGGTCTGACAGTTACCAATGCTTAATCAGTGAGGCACCTAT
CTCAGCGATCTGTCTATTTCGTTCATCCATAGTTGCCTGACTCCCCGTCGTGTAGATAACTACGATACGG
GAGGGCTTACCATCTGGCCCCAGTGCTGCAATGATACCGCGAGACCCACGCTCACCGGCTCCAGATTTAT
CAGCAATAAACCAGCCAGCCGGAAGGGCCGAGCGCAGAAGTGGTCCTGCAACTTTATCCGCCTCCATCCA
GTCTATTAATTGTTGCCGGGAAGCTAGAGTAAGTAGTTCGCCAGTTAATAGTTTGCGCAACGTTGTTGCC
ATTGCTACAGGCATCGTGGTGTCACGCTCGTCGTTTGGTATGGCTTCATTCAGCTCCGGTTCCCAACGAT
CAAGGCGAGTTACATGATCCCCCATGTTGTGCAAAAAAGCGGTTAGCTCCTTCGGTCCTCCGATCGTTGT
CAGAAGTAAGTTGGCCGCAGTGTTATCACTCATGGTTATGGCAGCACTGCATAATTCTCTTACTGTCATG
CCATCCGTAAGATGCTTTTCTGTGACTGGTGAGTACTCAACCAAGTCATTCTGAGAATAGTGTATGCGGC
GACCGAGTTGCTCTTGCCCGGCGTCAATACGGGATAATACCGCGCCACATAGCAGAACTTTAAAAGTGCT
CATCATTGGAAAACGTTCTTCGGGGCGAAAACTCTCAAGGATCTTACCGCTGTTGAGATCCAGTTCGATG
TAACCCACTCGTGCACCCAACTGATCTTCAGCATCTTTTACTTTCACCAGCGTTTCTGGGTGAGCAAAAA
CAGGAAGGCAAAATGCCGCAAAAAAGGGAATAAGGGCGACACGGAAATGTTGAATACTCATACTCTTCCT
TTTTCAATATTATTGAAGCATTTATCAGGGTTATTGTCTCATGAGCGGATACATATTTGAATGTATTTAG
AAAAATAAACAAATAGGGGTTCCGCGCACATTTCCCCGAAAAGTGCCACCTGACGTC
